>Addgene plasmid #124685 | PD-L1-miSFIT-1x | addgene full sequence | sequence record 243916 | Addgene NGS Result
TTTCCATAGGCTCCGCCCCCCTGACGAGCATCACAAAAATCGACGCTCAAGTCAGAGGTGGCGAAACCCG
ACAGGACTATAAAGATACCAGGCGTTTCCCCCTGGAAGCTCCCTCGTGCGCTCTCCTGTTCCGACCCTGC
CGCTTACCGGATACCTGTCCGCCTTTCTCCCTTCGGGAAGCGTGGCGCTTTCTCATAGCTCACGCTGTAG
GTATCTCAGTTCGGTGTAGGTCGTTCGCTCCAAGCTGGGCTGTGTGCACGAACCCCCCGTTCAGCCCGAC
CGCTGCGCCTTATCCGGTAACTATCGTCTTGAGTCCAACCCGGTAAGACACGACTTATCGCCACTGGCAG
CAGCCACTGGTAACAGGATTAGCAGAGCGAGGTATGTAGGCGGTGCTACAGAGTTCTTGAAGTGGTGGCC
TAACTACGGCTACACTAGAAGAACAGTATTTGGTATCTGCGCTCTGCTGAAGCCAGTTACCTTCGGAAAA
AGAGTTGGTAGCTCTTGATCCGGCAAACAAACCACCGCTGGTAGCGGTGGTTTTTTTGTTTGCAAGCAGC
AGATTACGCGCAGAAAAAAAGGATCTCAAGAAGATCCTTTGATCTTTTCTACGGGGTCTGACGCTCAGTG
GAACGAAAACTCACGTTAAGGGATTTTGGTCATGAGATTATCAAAAAGGATCTTCACCTAGATCCTTTTA
AATTAAAAATGAAGTTTTAAATCAATCTAAAGTATATATGAGTAAACTTGGTCTGACAGTTACCAATGCT
TAATCAGTGAGGCACCTATCTCAGCGATCTGTCTATTTCGTTCATCCATAGTTGCCTGACTCCCCGTCGT
GTAGATAACTACGATACGGGAGGGCTTACCATCTGGCCCCAGTGCTGCAATGATACCGCGAGACCCACGC
TCACCGGCTCCAGATTTATCAGCAATAAACCAGCCAGCCGGAAGGGCCGAGCGCAGAAGTGGTCCTGCAA
CTTTATCCGCCTCCATCCAGTCTATTAATTGTTGCCGGGAAGCTAGAGTAAGTAGTTCGCCAGTTAATAG
TTTGCGCAACGTTGTTGCCATTGCTACAGGCATCGTGGTGTCACGCTCGTCGTTTGGTATGGCTTCATTC
AGCTCCGGTTCCCAACGATCAAGGCGAGTTACATGATCCCCCATGTTGTGCAAAAAAGCGGTTAGCTCCT
TCGGTCCTCCGATCGTTGTCAGAAGTAAGTTGGCCGCAGTGTTATCACTCATGGTTATGGCAGCACTGCA
TAATTCTCTTACTGTCATGCCATCCGTAAGATGCTTTTCTGTGACTGGTGAGTACTCAACCAAGTCATTC
TGAGAATAGTGTATGCGGCGACCGAGTTGCTCTTGCCCGGCGTCAATACGGGATAATACCGCGCCACATA
GCAGAACTTTAAAAGTGCTCATCATTGGAAAACGTTCTTCGGGGCGAAAACTCTCAAGGATCTTACCGCT
GTTGAGATCCAGTTCGATGTAACCCACTCGTGCACCCAACTGATCTTCAGCATCTTTTACTTTCACCAGC
GTTTCTGGGTGAGCAAAAACAGGAAGGCAAAATGCCGCAAAAAAGGGAATAAGGGCGACACGGAAATGTT
GAATACTCATACTCTTCCTTTTTCAATATTATTGAAGCATTTATCAGGGTTATTGTCTCATGAGCGGATA
CATATTTGAATGTATTTAGAAAAATAAACAAATAGGGGTTCCGCGCACATTTCCCCGAAAAGTGCCACCT
AAATTGTAAGCGTTAATATTTTGTTAAAATTCGCGTTAAATTTTTGTTAAATCAGCTCATTTTTTAACCA
ATAGGCCGAAATCGGCAAAATCCCTTATAAATCAAAAGAATAGACCGAGATAGGGT
[37 nt withheld, positions 1877-1913]
AAAGAACGTGGACTCCAACGTCAAAGG
[49 nt withheld, positions 1941-1989]
T
[91 nt withheld, positions 1991-2081]
G
[124 nt withheld, positions 2083-2206]
CCCATTCGCCATTCAGGCTGCGCAACTGTTGGGAAGGGCGATCGGTGCGGGCCTCTTCGCTATTACGCCA
GCTGGCGAAAGGGGGATGTGCTGCAAGGCGATTAAGTTGGGTAACGCCAGGGTTTTCCCAGTCACGACGT
TGTAAAACGACGGCCAGTGAGCGCGCGTAATACGACTCACTATAGGGCGAATTGGGTACGTCCCTAGGCC
TCCAAAAAAGCCTCCTCACTACTTCTGGAATAGCTCAGAGGCCGAGGCGGCCTCGGCCTCTGCATAAATA
AAAAAAATTAGTCAGCCATGGGGCGGAGAATGGGCGGAACTGGGCGGAGTTAGGGGCGGGATGGGCGGAG
TTAGGGGCGGGATAGCTAGAGCCAGACATGATAAGATACATTGATGAGTTTGGACAAACCACAACTAGAA
TGCAGTGAAAAAAATGCTTTATTTGTGAAATTTGTGATGCTATTGCTTTATTTGTAACCATTATAAGCTG
CAATAAACAAGTTCCTCTCACTCTCTGATATTCATTTCTTTGCAAGTTATAAATACTGAATAATAAGATG
ACATGAACTACTACTGCTAGAGATTTTCCACACTGACTAAAAGGGTCTGAGGGATCTCTAGTTACCAGAG
TCACACAACAGACGGGCACACACTACTTGAAGCACTCAAGGCAAGCTTTATTGAGGCTTAAGCAGTGGGT
TCCCTAGTTAGCCAGAGAGCTCCCAGGCTCAGATCTGGTCTAACCAGAGAGACCCAGTACAAGCAAAAAG
CAGATCTTGTCTTCGTTGGGAGTGAATTAGCCCTTCCAGTCCCCCCTTTTCTTTTAAAAAGTGGCTAAGA
TCTACAGCTGCCTTGTAAGTCATTGGTCTTAAAGGTACCGAGCTCGAATTCCAGGCGGGGAGGCGGCCCA
AAGGGAGATCCGACTCGTCTGAGGGCGAAGGCGAAGACGCGGAAGAGGCCGCAGAGCCGGCAGCAGGCCG
CGGGAAGGAAGGTCCGCTGGATTGAGGGCCGAAGGGACGTAGCAGAAGGACGTCCCGCGCAGAATCCAGG
TGGCAACACAGGCGAGCAGCCATGGAAAGGACGTCAGCTTCCCCGACAACACCACGGAATTGTCAGTGCC
CAACAGCCGAGCCCCTGTCCAGCAGCGGGCAAGGCAGGCGGCGATGAGTTCCGCCGTGGCAATAGGGAGG
GGGAAAGCGAAAGTCCCGGAAAGGAGCTGACAGGTGGTGGCAATGCCCCAACCAGTGGGGGTTGCGTCAG
CAAACACAGTGCACACCACGCCACGTTGCCTGACAACGGGCCACAACTCCTCATAAAGAGACAGCAACCA
GGATTTATACAAGGAGGAGAAAATGAAAGCCATACGGGAAGCAATAGCATGATACAAAGGCATTAAAGCA
GCGTATCCACATAGCGTAAAAGGAGCAACATAGTTAAGAATACCAGTCAATCTTTCACAAATTTTGTAAT
CCAGAGGTTGATTGTCGACTCTAGACTCGACTCTAGAGGATCCCCCTGTTCCACCTCTTGAAGGCTATGT
AGGCCACAAGGCCCACAACCACAGCAGCCAGGATGGAGCAATAGACAGGGATGAGGTTGTCGGTGGTGCC
TCGGGTCACCACGGGCTGGGAGCTGCCCATCACTGTGGTCACCACACCTGCCACCGTGCTGGCTATGAGG
TCTTGTTCTGGAGGTGCCTCAGGCTCCTGGGTGCTGGGGGCTGTGCTGTCCGAGCCCTCTGGGGGTGTGG
ACCGTGTAATCCAACGGCCAGGGATCTCCTCGCACTCGGCGTCGGCCCAGCGTGTGCACTCGCGGAGCTG
GCGCTCGGTGTCCTCGCACACGGTGCAGGGCAGGCACGGGTCCACGTGGTTGGCCTCGTCGGAATACGTG
CCGTCGGGGCACTCCTCGCACACGGTGTTCTGCTTGTCCTGGCAGGAGAACACGAGGCCCGAGCCCGCCT
CGCACACGCGGCACGCCTCGCAGCGCCCAGTCGTCTCATCCTGGTAGTAGCCGTAGGCGCAGCGGCACAC
GGCGTCGTCGGCCTCCACGCACGGCGCCGACATGCTCTGGAGCCCCACGCACTCGGTGCACGGCTTGCAC
GGCTCGGTCGCGCTCACCACGTCGGAGAACGTCACGCTGTCCAGGCAGGGCTCACACACGGTCTGGTTGG
CTCCACAAGGCTGGGCCACACCCTCGCCCAGGTTGCAGGCTTTGCAGCACTCACCGCTGTGTGTGTACAG
GCCTGTGGGGCATGCCTCCTTGGCACCTCCAAGGGACACCCCCAGAAGCAGCAACAGCAGCAGGCGCGGC
CCGTCCATGGCGCGGCCGGTGGCACCTGCCCCCATCGCCCGCCTCCCGCGGCAGCGCTCGACTTCCAGCT
CGGTCCGCTTTGCGGACTGATGGGGCTGCGCTGCGCTGCGCTCCAGCGCCCCCCCTGCCCGCCGGAGCTG
GCCGCGGCCCGAATTCCTGCAGCCCGGGGGATCCCCCTGGGGAGAGAGGTCGGTGATTCGGTCAACGAGG
GAGCCGACTGCCGACGTGCGCTCCGGAGGCTTGCAGAATGCGGAACACCGCGCGGGCAGGAACAGGGCCC
ACACTACCGCCCCACACCCCGCCTCCCGCACCGCCCCTTCCCGGCCGCTGCTCTCGGCGCGCCCTGCTGA
GCAGCCGCTATTGGCCACAGCCCATCGCGGTCGGCGCGCTGCCATTGCTCCCTGGCGCTGTCCGTCTGCG
AGGGTACTAGTGAGACGTGCGGCTTCCGTTTGTCACGTCCGGCACGCCGCGAACCGCAAGGAACCTTCCC
GACTTAGGGGCGGAGCAGGAAGCGTCGCCGGGGGGCCCACAAGGGTAGCGGCGAAGATCCGGGTGACGCT
GCGAACGGACGTGAAGAATGTGCGAGACCCAGGGTCGGCGCCGCTGCGTTTCCCGGAACCACGCCCAGAG
CAGCCGCGTCCCTGCGCAAACCCAGGGCTGCCTTGGAAAAGGCGCAACCCCAACCCCGTGGAATTCGATA
TCAAGCTTCTCGAGGGTAGGCGTGTACGGTGGGAGGCCTATATAAGCAGAGCTCGTTTAGTGAACCGTCA
GATCGCCTGGAGACGCCATCCACGCTGTTTTGACCTCCATAGAAGACACCGGAGCTCCTGCAGGCCGCCA
TGAGGATATTTGCTGTCTTTATATTCATGACCTACTGGCATTTGCTGAACGCATTTACTGTCACGGTTCC
CAAGGACCTATATGTGGTAGAGTATGGTAGCAATATGACAATTGAATGCAAATTCCCAGTAGAAAAACAA
TTAGACCTGGCTGCACTAATTGTCTATTGGGAAATGGAGGATAAGAACATTATTCAATTTGTGCATGGAG
AGGAAGACCTGAAGGTTCAGCATAGTAGCTACAGACAGAGGGCCCGGCTGTTGAAGGACCAGCTCTCCCT
GGGAAATGCTGCACTTCAGATCACAGATGTGAAATTGCAGGATGCAGGGGTGTACCGCTGCATGATCAGC
TATGGTGGTGCCGACTACAAGCGAATTACTGTGAAAGTCAATGCCCCATACAACAAAATCAACCAAAGAA
TTTTGGTTGTGGATCCAGTCACCTCTGAACATGAACTGACATGTCAGGCTGAGGGCTACCCCAAGGCCGA
AGTCATCTGGACAAGCAGTGACCATCAAGTCCTGAGTGGTAAGACCACCACCACCAATTCCAAGAGAGAG
GAGAAGCTTTTCAATGTGACCAGCACACTGAGAATCAACACAACAACTAATGAGATTTTCTACTGCACTT
TTAGGAGATTAGATCCTGAGGAAAACCATACAGCTGAATTGGTCATCCCAGAACTACCTCTGGCACATCC
TCCAAATGAAAGGACTCACTTGGTAATTCTGGGAGCCATCTTATTATGCCTTGGTGTAGCACTGACATTC
ATCTTCCGTTTAAGAAAAGGGAGAATGATGGATGTGAAAAAATGTGGCATCCAAGATACAAACTCAAAGA
AGCAAAGTGATACACATTTGGAGGAGACCTAAGGGGTAGCACGTGAGTGCTAGCCTACCTGCACTGTAAG
CACTTTGACCGGTACTAGCTTAGTCATGCACCGGGCTGCAGGAATTCGATGACAGGCGCAGCTTCCGAGG
GATTTGAGATCCAGACATGATAAGATACATTGATGAGTTTGGACAAACCAAAACTAGAATGCAGTGAAAA
AAATGCCTTATTTGTGAAATTTGTGATGCTATTGCCTTATTTGTAACCATTATAAGCTGCAATAAACAAG
TTAACAACAACAATTGCATTCATTTTATGTTTCAGGTTCAGGGGGAGGTGTGGGAGGTTTTTTAAAGCAA
GTAAAACCTCTACAAATGTGGTATGGCTGATTATGATCAGATCTCTCGAGGCTAGTCTCGTGATCGATAA
AATTTTGAATTTTTGTAATTTGTTTTTGTAATTCTTTAGTTTGTATGTCTGTTGCTATTATGTCTACTAT
TCTTTCCCCTGCACTGTACCCCCCAATCCCCCCTTTTCTTTTAAAAGTTAACCGATACCGTCGAGATCCG
TTCACTAATCGAATGGATCTGTCTCTGTCTCTCTCTCCACCTTCTTCTTCTATTCCTTCGGGCCTGTCGG
GTCCCCTCGGGGTTGGGAGGTGGGTCTGAAACGATAATGGTGAATATCCCTGCCTAACTCTATTCACTAT
AGAAAGTACAGCAAAAACTATTCTTAAACCTACCAAGCCTCCTACTATCATTATGAATAATTTTATATAC
CACAGCCAATTTGTTATGTTAAACCAATTCCACAAACTTGCCCATTTATCTAATTCCAATAATTCTTGTT
CATTCTTTTCTTGCTGGTTTTGCGATTCTTCAATTAAGGAGTGTATTAAGCTTGTGTAATTGTTAATTTC
TCTGTCCCACTCCATCCAGGTCGTGTGATTCCAAATCTGTTCCAGAGATTTATTACTCCAACTAGCATTC
CAAGGCACAGCAGTGGTGCAAATGAGTTTTCCAGAGCAACCCCAAATCCCCAGGAGCTGTTGATCCTTTA
GGTATCTTTCCACAGCCAGGATTCTTGCCTGGAGCTGCTTGATGCCCCAGACTGTGAGTTGCAACAGATG
CTGTTGCGCCTCAATAGCCCTCAGCAAATTGTTCTGCTGCTGCACTATACCAGACAATAATTGTCTGGCC
TGTACCGTCAGCGTCATTGACGCTGCGCCCATAGTGCTTCCTGCTGCTCCCAAGAACCCAAGGAACAAAG
CTCCTATTCCCACTGCTCTTTTTTCTCTCTGCACCACTCTTCTCTTTGCCTTGGTGGGTGCTACTCCTAA
TGGTTCAATTTTTACTACTTTATATTTATATAATTCACTTCTCCAATTGTCCCTCATATCTCCTCCTCCA
GGTCTGAAGATCAGCGGCCGCTTGCTGTGCGGTGGTCTTACTTTTGTTTTGCTCTTCCTCTATCTTGTCT
AAAGCTTCCTTGGTGTCTTTTATCTCTATCCTTTGATGCACACAATAGAGGGTTGCTACTGTATTATATA
ATGATCTAAGTTCTTCTGATCCTGTCTGAAGGGATGGTTGTAGCTGTCCCAGTATTTGTCTACAGCCTTC
TGATGTTTCTAACAGGCCAGGATTAACTGCGAATCGTTCTAGCTCCCTGCTTGCCCATACTATATGTTTT
AATTTATATTTTTTCTTTCCCCCTGGCCTTAACCGAATTTTTTCCCATCGCGATCTAATTCTCCCCCGCT
TAATACTGACGCTCTCGCACCCATCTCTCTCCTTCTAGCCTCCGCTAGTCAAAATTTTTGGCGTACTCAC
CAGTCGCCGCCCCTCGCCTCTTGCCGTGCGCGCTTCAGCAAGCCGAGTCCTGCGTCGAGAGAGCTCCTCT
GGTTTCCCTTTCGCTTTCAAGTCCCTGTTCGGGCGCCACTGCTAGAGATTTTCCACACTGACTAAAAGGG
TCTGAGGGATCTCTAGTTACCAGAGTCACACAACAGACGGGCACACACTACTTGAAGCACTCAAGGCAAG
CTTTATTGAGGCTTAAGCAGTGGGTTCCCTAGTTAGCCAGAGAGCTCCCAGGCTCAGATCTGGTCTAACC
AGAGAGACCCCGGTTCACTAAACGAGCTCTGCTTATATAGACCTCCCACCGTACACGCCTACCGCCCATT
TGCGTCAATGGGGCGGAGTTGTTACGACATTTTGGAAAGTCCCGTTGATTTTGGTGCCAAAACAAACTCC
CATTGACGTCAATGGGGTGGAGACTTGGAAATCCCCGTGAGTCAAACCGCTATCCACGCCCATTGATGTA
CTGCCAAAACCGCATCACCATGGTAATAGCGATGACTAATACGTAGATGTACTGCCAAGTAGGAAAGTCC
CATAAGGTCATGTACTGGGCATAATGCCAGGCGGGCCATTTACCGTCATTGACGTCAATAGGGGGCGTAC
TTGGCATATGATACACTTGATGTACTGCCAAGTGGGCAGTTTACCGTAAATACTCCACCCATTGACGTCA
ATGGAAAGTCCCTATTGGCGTTACTATGGGAACATACGTCATTATTGACGTCAATGGGCGGGGGTCGTTG
GGCGGTCAGCCAGGCGGGCCATTTACCGTAAGTTATGTAACGCGGAACTCCATATATGGGCTATGAACTA
ATGACCCCGTAATTGATTACTATTAATAACTAGTCAATAATCAATGTCAACATGGCGGTAATGTTGGACA
TGAGCCAATATAAATGTACATATTATGATATGGATACAACGTATGCAATGGCCAAGCTTGCAGCTCCAGC
TTTTGTTCCCTTTAGTGAGGGTTAATTGCGCGCTTGGCGTAATCATGGTCATAGCTGTTTCCTGTGTGAA
ATTGTTATCCGCTCACAATTCCACACAACATACGAGCCGGAAGCATAAAGTGTAAAGCCTGGGGTGCCTA
ATGAGTGAGCTAACTCACATTAATTGCGTTGCGCTCACTGCCCGCTTTCCAGTCGGGAAACCTGTCGTGC
CAGCTGCATTAATGAATCGGCCAACGCGCGGGGAGAGGCGGTTTGCGTATTGGGCGCTCTTCCGCTTCCT
CGCTCACTGACTCGCTGCGCTCGGTCGTTCGGCTGCGGCGAGCGGTATCAGCTCACTCAAAGGCGGTAAT
ACGGTTATCCACAGAATCAGGGGATAACGCAGGAAAGAACATGTGAGCAAAAGGCCAGCAAAAGGCCAGG
AACCGTAAAAAGGCCGCGTTGCTGGCGTT
Features (pLannotate 1.2.2; 35 found; start..end, strand, type, name):
      1..589     -  rep_origin     ori: high-copy-number ColE1/pMB1/pBR322/pUC origin of replication
    760..1620    -  CDS            AmpR: β-lactamase; bla; confers resistance to ampicillin, carbenicillin, and related antibiotics
   1621..1725    -  promoter       AmpR promoter: bla
   1778..2206    -  rep_origin     f1 ori (sequence partly withheld): f1 bacteriophage origin of replication; arrow indicates direction of (+) strand synthesis
   2211..2366    -  CDS            lacZα (fragment): LacZα fragment of β-galactosidase; lacZ fragment
   2374..2392    +  promoter       T7 promoter: promoter for bacteriophage T7 RNA polymerase
   2413..2548    -  rep_origin     SV40 ori: SV40 origin of replication
   2588..2709    -  polyA_signal   SV40 poly(A) signal: SV40 polyadenylation signal
   2781..3014    -  LTR            3' LTR (ΔU3): self-inactivating 3' long terminal repeat (LTR) from HIV-1
   3016..3084    -  CDS            nef (fragment): NEF_HV1Z2 - Experimental evidence at protein level: Swiss-Prot protein existence level 1. Extracellular Nef protein targets CD4(+) T-lymphocytes for apoptosis by interacting with CXCR4 surface receptors. From Human immunodeficiency virus type 1 group M subtype D (isolate Z2/CDC-Z34) (HIV-1).
   3101..3689    -  misc_feature   WPRE: woodchuck hepatitis virus posttranscriptional regulatory element
   3703..3721    -  misc_feature   MCS (fragment): pUC18/19 multiple cloning site
   3724..4551    -  CDS            NGFR (fragment): TNR16_HUMAN - Also known as TNFRSF16. Experimental evidence at protein level: Swiss-Prot protein existence level 1. Low affinity receptor which can bind to NGF, BDNF, NTF3, and NTF4. Forms a heterodimeric receptor with SORCS2 that binds the precursor forms of NGF, BDNF and NTF3 with high affinity, and has much lower affinity for mature NGF and BDNF (PubMed:24908487). Plays an important role in differentiation and survival of specific neuronal populations during development (By similarity). Can mediate cell survival as well as cell death of neural cells. Plays a role in the inactivation of RHOA
   4666..4690    -  misc_feature   MCS (fragment): pBluescript multiple cloning site
   4693..5203    -  promoter       hPGK promoter: human phosphoglycerate kinase 1 promoter
   5206..5229    +  misc_feature   MCS (fragment): pBluescript multiple cloning site
   5231..5269    +  promoter       minimal CMV promoter: human cytomegalovirus (CMV) immediate early promoter
   5356..6225    +  CDS            CD274: PD1L1_HUMAN - Also known as B7H1, PDCD1L1, PDCD1LG1, PDL1. Experimental evidence at protein level: Swiss-Prot protein existence level 1. The PDCD1-mediated inhibitory pathway is exploited by tumors to attenuate anti-tumor immunity and escape destruction by the immune system, thereby facilitating tumor survival (PubMed:28813417, PubMed:28813410). The interaction with PDCD1/PD-1 inhibits cytotoxic T lymphocytes (CTLs) effector function (By similarity). The blockage of the PDCD1-mediated pathway results in the reversal of the exhausted T- cell phenotype and the normalization of the anti-tumor res
   6297..6316    +  misc_feature   MCS (fragment): pBluescript multiple cloning site
   6344..6478    -  polyA_signal   SV40 poly(A) signal: SV40 polyadenylation signal
   6501..6585    -  CDS            large T antigen (fragment): large T antigen from SV40 (simian virus 40)
   6615..6732    -  misc_feature   cPPT/CTS: central polypurine tract and central termination sequence of HIV-1
   6751..6851    -  CDS            Rev (fragment): human immunodeficiency virus 1 (HIV-1) Rev protein; rev; enhances nuclear export of unspliced and incompletely spliced viral mRNAs
   7228..7461    -  misc_feature   RRE: The Rev response element (RRE) of HIV-1 allows for Rev-dependent mRNA export from the nucleus to the cytoplasm.
   7607..7970    -  CDS            HIV-1 gag (fragment): gag protein from human immunodeficiency virus 1; gag
   7954..8079    -  misc_feature   HIV-1 Ψ: packaging signal of human immunodeficiency virus type 1
   8126..8306    -  LTR            5' LTR (truncated): truncated 5' long terminal repeat (LTR) from HIV-1
   8321..8524    -  promoter       CMV promoter: human cytomegalovirus (CMV) immediate early promoter
   8525..8904    -  enhancer       CMV enhancer: human cytomegalovirus immediate early enhancer
   9005..9023    -  promoter       T3 promoter: promoter for bacteriophage T3 RNA polymerase
   9068..9084    -  protein_bind   lac operator: The lac repressor binds to the lac operator to inhibit transcription in E. coli. This inhibition can be relieved by adding lactose or isopropyl-β-D-thiogalactopyranoside (IPTG). lac repressor encoded by lacI
   9092..9122    -  promoter       lac promoter: promoter for the E. coli lac operon
   9137..9158    -  protein_bind   CAP binding site: CAP binding activates transcription in the presence of cAMP. E. coli catabolite activator protein
   9171..9263    -  CDS            lacI (fragment): lac repressor; lacI; The lac repressor binds to the lac operator to inhibit transcription in E. coli. This inhibition can be relieved by adding lactose or isopropyl-β-D-thiogalactopyranoside (IPTG).
   9265..9398    -  rep_origin     RSF ori (fragment): Plasmids containing the RSF 1030 origin of replication can be propagated in E. coli cells that contain additional plasmids with compatible origins.
