[The description below was written by a language model from this plasmid's Addgene catalogue record and pLannotate feature annotations shown in this document.]
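Description:
PD-L1-miSFIT-1x is a 9.4 kb mammalian expression plasmid built on a third-generation, self-inactivating HIV-1 lentiviral transfer backbone (pCCL.sin.cPPT type, derived from a miR-17-3p GFP sensor vector). It is propagated in E. coli through a high-copy ColE1/pUC origin with ampicillin selection (AmpR); an f1 origin and SV40 origin are also present. The lentiviral framework comprises a CMV enhancer/promoter fused to a truncated 5' LTR, the Ψ packaging signal with a gag fragment, the RRE, cPPT/CTS, WPRE and a ΔU3 3' LTR followed by an SV40 poly(A) signal. This allows the cassette to be packaged and integrated without regenerating an active viral promoter. The catalogue lists the vector type only as mammalian expression.

The payload is a bidirectional expression unit. The human PGK promoter drives a truncated NGFR (dNGFR) surface marker in the sense orientation of the viral genome, ahead of the WPRE. A minimal CMV promoter placed back to back with it drives human PD-L1 (CD274) in the opposite direction, terminated by its own SV40 poly(A) signal. According to the depositor, the PD-L1 transcript carries a miR-17 microRNA response element. It was not picked up as an annotated feature, but would be expected in the short region between the coding sequence and the poly(A) signal, and the "1x" in the name suggests a single site. Endogenous miR-17 represses PD-L1 output through this element, while NGFR, which lacks the site, serves as an internal normalisation control. The construct belongs to a system for stepwise tuning of gene expression in mammalian cells. The stated purpose mentions PD-1, but the insert and features identify the regulated gene as its ligand, PD-L1.
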