Addgene plasmid #124685: PD-L1-miSFIT-1x
Purpose: Tuning expression of PD-1
Depositing lab: Tudor Fulga. Publication: Precise tuning of gene expression levels in mammalian cells. Michaels YS, Barnkob MB, Barbosa H, Baeumler TA, Thompson MK, Andre V, Colin-York H, Fritzsche M, Gileadi U, Sheppard HM, Knapp DJHF, Milne TA, Cerundolo V, Fulga TA. Nat Commun. 2019 Feb 18;10(1):818. doi: 10.1038/s41467-019-08777-y. PubMed 30778069.
Backbone
  Vector backbone: AB.pCCL.sin.cPPT.GFP.miR-17-3p.sensor.PGK.dNGFR.WPRE
  Backbone manufacturer: Addgene: 85866
  Vector type: Mammalian Expression
Growth in bacteria
  Bacterial resistance: Ampicillin, 100 μg/mL
  Growth temperature: 37°C
  Growth strain: NEB Stable
  Copy number: Unknown
Gene/Insert
  Gene/Insert name: PD-L1
  Species: H. sapiens (human)
  Entrez Gene: CD274 (a.k.a. ADMIO5, B7-H, B7H1, PD-L1, PDCD1L1, PDCD1LG1, PDL1, hPD-L1)
  Promoter: minimal CMV
  Cloning method: Restriction Enzyme; 5′ cloning site Unknown (unknown if destroyed)
Terms and licenses: Academic/Nonprofit Terms; Industry Terms: Not Available to Industry
Depositor comments: Bi-directional expression vector driving PD-L1 under control of a miR-17 MRE with NGFR as an internal control
How to cite: PD-L1-miSFIT-1x was a gift from Tudor Fulga (Addgene plasmid # 124685 ; http://n2t.net/addgene:124685 ; RRID:Addgene_124685)
