>Addgene plasmid #124685 | PD-L1-miSFIT-1x | depositor partial sequence | sequence record 238172 | miSFIT site
GATACAAACTCAAAGAAGCAAAGTGATACACATTTGGAGGAGACCTAAGGGGTAGCACGTGAGTGCTAGC
CTACCTGCACTGTAAGCACTTTGACCGGTACTAGCTTAGTCA
